Addgene plasmid #146478: pAc5.1B-DmPABPC1-Nterm-V5His6_H
Purpose: Insect Expression of DmPABPC1-Nterm
Depositing lab: Elisa Izaurralde. Depositing organization: Max Planck Institute for Developmental Biology. Publication: The silencing domain of GW182 interacts with PABPC1 to promote translational repression and degradation of microRNA targets and is required for target release. Zekri L, Huntzinger E, Heimstadt S, Izaurralde E. Mol Cell Biol. 2009 Dec;29(23):6220-31. doi: 10.1128/MCB.01081-09. Epub 2009 Sep 21. PubMed 19797087.
Backbone
  Vector backbone: Unknown
  Vector type: Insect Expression
Growth in bacteria
  Bacterial resistance: Ampicillin, 100 μg/mL
  Growth temperature: 37°C
  Growth strain: DH5alpha
  Copy number: Low Copy
Gene/Insert
  Gene/Insert name: DmPABPC1-Nterm
  Species: D. melanogaster (fly)
  Entrez Gene: pAbp (a.k.a. Dmel_CG5119, BABP, BcDNA:LD24412, CG16803, CG5119, Dmel\CG5119, PABP, PABP55B, PABPC1, PAbp, Pabp, anon-EST:Posey247, anon-EST:Posey249, anon-EST:fe2E5, dPABP, duo, l(2)SH1908, l(2)SH2 1908, l(2)k10109, pAB, pABP, pABp, pabp)
  Cloning method: Unknown
Terms and licenses: Academic/Nonprofit Terms; Industry Terms: Not Available to Industry
Depositor comments: Plasmids from this collection were made available to the research community and donated after the lab closed. Please note that the sequence provided by the depositing laboratory may be theoretical/predicted or based on Sanger sequencing results. There may be discrepancies between sequencing results obtained by Addgene and the depositor sequence. If an Addgene verified sequence is not available, please contact before placing your order to request that our lab fully sequence the plasmid.
How to cite: pAc5.1B-DmPABPC1-Nterm-V5His6_H was a gift from Elisa Izaurralde (Addgene plasmid # 146478 ; http://n2t.net/addgene:146478 ; RRID:Addgene_146478)
