[The description below was written by a language model from this plasmid's Addgene catalogue record and pLannotate feature annotations shown in this document.]
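Description:
pAc5.1B-DmPABPC1-Nterm-V5His6_H is a 6,432 nt insect expression plasmid that produces an N-terminal portion of the Drosophila melanogaster cytoplasmic poly(A)-binding protein (pAbp/PABPC1). The catalogue lists the backbone as unknown, although the name points to a pAc5.1-type vector, and the annotated features fit that layout. A roughly 2.5 kb Drosophila actin 5C (Ac5) promoter, which drives strong constitutive transcription in fly cells, sits directly upstream of the insert. An SV40 polyadenylation signal, next to a short remnant of SV40 large T antigen sequence, lies downstream of the insert to provide 3' end processing. It is annotated on the opposite strand.

The insert is annotated as a pAbp fragment of about 1.1 kb, consistent with the "Nterm" label, though the record does not give the exact residue boundaries. It is followed on the same strand by a V5 epitope tag. The construct name also indicates a C-terminal His6 tag, which the annotation software did not call as a separate feature. These tags would allow immunodetection, immunoprecipitation or affinity capture of the truncated protein.

In bacteria the plasmid replicates from a ColE1/pUC-type origin and is selected with ampicillin through the bla gene and its own promoter. The catalogue describes it as low copy, whereas the origin is annotated as a high-copy type. A partial tetracycline resistance fragment is also present and appears to be a non-functional backbone remnant. No marker for selection in insect cells is annotated, which suggests transient transfection. The associated work concerns the interaction between the GW182 silencing domain and PABPC1 in microRNA-mediated repression, so this truncation was probably used for domain mapping or binding studies in Drosophila cells.
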