Features (pLannotate 1.2.2; 9 found; start..end, strand, type, name):
     56..2568    +  promoter       Ac5 promoter: Drosophila melanogaster actin 5C promoter
   2595..3686    +  CDS            pAbp (fragment): PABP_DROME - Experimental evidence at protein level: Swiss-Prot protein existence level 1. Binds the poly(A) tail of mRNA (PubMed:2125288). Since it interacts with the cap-associating translation initiation factor eIF4G, it is likely that it functions by linking Atx2 to the cap-binding complex (PubMed:28388438). Forms a complex with tyf and Atx2 which functions in adult circadian pacemaker neurons to sustain circadian rhythms likely by switching between activator and repressor modes of post-transcriptional regulation via interaction with Lsm12a or me31B, respectively (PubMed:28388438). The act
   3717..3758    +  CDS            V5 tag: epitope tag from simian virus 5
   3858..3992    -  polyA_signal   SV40 poly(A) signal: SV40 polyadenylation signal
   4015..4099    -  CDS            large T antigen (fragment): large T antigen from SV40 (simian virus 40)
   4100..4570    +  CDS            TcR (fragment): tetracycline efflux protein; tet; confers resistance to tetracycline
   4614..5202    -  rep_origin     ori: high-copy-number ColE1/pMB1/pBR322/pUC origin of replication
   5373..6233    -  CDS            AmpR: β-lactamase; bla; confers resistance to ampicillin, carbenicillin, and related antibiotics
   6234..6338    -  promoter       AmpR promoter: bla
>Addgene plasmid #146478 | pAc5.1B-DmPABPC1-Nterm-V5His6_H | depositor full sequence | sequence record 288923 | Full Sequence
CTTCAAGGAATTAATTCTATATTCTAAAAACACAAATGATACTTCTAAAAAAAATCATGAATGGCATCAA
CTCTGAATCAAATCTTTGCAGATGCACCTACTTCTCATTTCCACTGTCACATCATTTTTCCAGATCTCGC
TGCCTGTTATGTGGCCCACAAACCAAGACACGTTTTATGGCCATTAAAGCTGGCTGATCGTCGCCAAACA
CCAAATACATATCAATATGTACATTCGAGAAAGAAGCGATCAAAGAAGCGTCTTCGGGCGAGTAGGAGAA
TGCGGAGGAGAAGGAGAACGAGCTGATCTAGTATCTCTCCACAATCCAATGCCAACTGACCAACTGGCCA
TATTCGGAGCAATTTGAAGCCAATTTCCATCGCCTGGCGATCGCTCCATTCTTGGCTATATGTTTTTCAC
CGTTCCCGGGGCCATTTTCAAAGACTCGTCGGTAAGATAAGATTGTGTCACTCGCTGTCTCTCTTCATTT
GTCGAAGAATGCTGAGGAATTTCGCGATGACGTCGGCGAGTATTTTGAAGAATGAGAATAATTTGTATTT
ATACGAAAATCAGTTAGTGGAATTTTCTACAAAAACATGTTATCTATAGATAATTTTGTTGCAAAATATG
TTGACTATGACAAAGATTGTATGTATATACCTTTAATGTATTCTCATTTTCTTATGTATTTATAATGGCA
ATGATGATACTGATGATATTTTAAGATGATGCCAGACCACAGGCTGATTTCTGCGTCTTTTGCCGAACGC
AGTGCATGTGCGGTTGTTGTTTTTTGGAATAGTTTCAATTTTCGGACTGTCCGCTTTGATTTCAGTTTCT
TGGCTTATTCAAAAAGCAAAGTAAAGCCAAAAAAGCGAGATGGCAATACCAAATGCGGCAAAACGGTAGT
GGAAGGAAAGGGGTGCGGGGCAGCGGAAGGAAGGGTGGGGCGGGGCGTGGCGGGGTCTGTGGCTGGGCGC
GACGTCACCGACGTTGGAGCCACTCCTTTGACCATGTGTGCGTGTGTGTATTATTCGTGTCTCGCCACTC
GCCGGTTGTTTTTTTCTTTTTATCTCGCTCTCTCTAGCGCCATCTCGTACGCATGCTCAACGCACCGCAT
GTTGCCGTGTCCTTTATGCGTCATTTTGGCTCGAAATAGGCAATTATTTAAACAAAGATTAGTCAACGAA
AACGCTAAAATAAATAAGTCTACAATATGGTTACTTATTGCCATGTGTGTGCAGCCAACGATAGCAACAA
AAGCAACAACACAGTGGCTTTCCCTCTTTCACTTTTTGTTTGCAAGCGCGTGCGAGCAAGACGGCACGAC
CGGCAAACGCAATTACGCTGACAAAGAGCAGACGAAGTTTTGGCCGAAAAACATCAAGGCGCCTGATACG
AATGCATTTGCAATAACAATTGCGATATTTAATATTGTTTATGAAGCTGTTTGACTTCAAAACACACAAA
AAAAAAAATAAAACAAATTATTTGAAAGAGAATTAGGAATCGGACAGCTTATCGTTACGGGCTAACAGCA
CACCGAGACGAAATAGCTTACCTGACGTCACAGCCTCTGGAAGAACTGCCGCCAAGCAGAGAGAGAGAGA
AAAAGAGGGAGAGCAGCTTAGACCGCATGTGCTTGTGTGTGAGGCGTCTCTCTCTTCGTCTCCTGTTTGC
GCAAACGCATAGACTGCACTGAGAAAATCGATTACCTATTTTTTATGAATGAATATTTGCACTATTACTA
TTCAAAACTATTAAGATAGCAATCACATTCAATAGCCAAATACTATACCACCTGAGCGATGCAACGAAAT
GATCAATTTGAGCAAAAATGCTGCATATTTAGGACGGCATCATTATAGAAATGCTTCTTGCTGTGTACTT
TTCTCTCGTCTGGCAGCTGTTTCGCCGTTATTGTTAAAACCGGCTTAAGTTAGGTGTGTTTTCTACGACT
AGTGATGCCCCTACTAGAAGATGTGTGTTGCACAAATGTCCCTGAATAACCAATTTGAAGTGCAGATAGC
AGTAAACGTAAGCTAATATGAATATTATTTAACTGTAATGTTTTAATATCGCTGGACATTACTAATAAAC
CCACTATAAACACATGTACATATGTATGTTTTGGCATACAATGAGTAGTTGGGGAAAAAATGTGTAAAAG
CACCGTGACCATCACAGCATAAAGATAACCAGCTGAAGTATCGAATATGAGTAACCCCCAAATTGAATCA
CATGCCGCAACTGATAGGACCCATGGAAGTACACTCTTCATGGCGATATACAAGACACACACAAGCACGA
ACACCCAGTTGCGGAGGAAATTCTCCGTAAATGAAAACCCAATCGGCGAACAATTCATACCCATATATGG
TAAAAGTTTTGAACGCGACTTGAGAGCGGAGAGCATTGCGGCTGATAAGGTTTTAGCGCTAAGCGGGCTT
TATAAAACGGGCTGCGGGACCAGTTTTCATATCACTACCGTTTGAGTTCTTGTGCTGTGTGGATACTCCT
CCCGACACAAAGCCGCTCCATCAGCCAGCAGTCGTCTAATCCAGAGACCCCGGATCGGGGTACCCAACAG
CTTGATGGCTTCTCTATACGTCGGTGATCTCCCACAGGACGTCAACGAATCGGGACTTTTTGACAAGTTC
TCGTCTGCTAGTCCAGTGCTGTCCATTCGTGTCTGCCGCGATGTGATTACCCGTCGCTCGTTGGGCTATG
CCTACGTCAACTTCCAGCAGCCAGCCGATGCTGAGCGTGCTTTGGACACCATGAACTTTGACCTGGTTCG
CAACAAGCCCATTCGCATTATGTGGTCTCAGCGTGATCCGTCTCTTCGTCGCTCCGGTGTGGGCAACGTG
TTCATCAAGAACTTAGATAGGGCCATCGACAACAAGGCAATCTACGACACTTTCTCCGCCTTCGGCAACA
TTTTAAGCTGCAAGGTAGCCACCGATGAAAAGGGCAACTCAAAGGGCTATGGATTCGTCCACTTCGAGAC
CGAGGAGGCCGCAAACACGTCCATCGACAAAGTCAATGGCATGTTGCTTAACGGCAAGAAGGTCTACGTG
GGTAAGTTCATCCCGCGCAAGGAGCGCGAGAAGGAGCTGGGCGAGAAGGCTAAGCTCTTCACCAATGTAT
ATGTGAAGAACTTCACTGAGGATTTCGACGATGAAAAACTGAAGGAATTCTTTGAGCCCTACGGCAAGAT
AACCAGCTACAAGGTCATGTCCAAGGAGGATGGCAAGAGCAAGGGCTTCGGATTCGTTGCATTCGAGACA
ACAGAGGCTGCTGAGGCGGCCGTTCAGGCTCTCAATGGCAAGGACATGGGAGAGGGCAAGTCCCTGTACG
TGGCTCGTGCCCAGAAGAAGGCCGAACGCCAGCAGGAGCTGAAGCGCAAGTTCGAGGAACTGAAGCAGAA
GCGTCACGAGTCAGTGTTCGGCGTTAACTTGTACGTTAAGAACCTGGACGACACAATCGATGACGATCGT
CTGCGCATCGCGTTCTCTCCATACGGCAACATCACATCGGCCAAGGTCATGACCGATGAGGAGGGTCGCT
CCAAGGGATTCGGCTTCGTGTGCTTCAATGCCGCAAGCGAGGCTACCTGCGCCGTCACCGAGCTGAACGG
TCGCGTCGTCGGCAGTAAGCCGTTGTACGTTGCTTTGGCCCAAAGGAACTCGAGTCTAGAGGGCCCGCGG
TTCGAAGGTAAGCCTATCCCTAACCCTCTCCTCGGTCTCGATTCTACGCGTACCGGTCATCATCACCATC
ACCATTGAGTTTAAACCCGCTGATCAGCCTCGACTGTGCCTTCTAAGGCCTGAGCTCGCTGATCAGCCTC
GATCGAGGATCCAGACATGATAAGATACATTGATGAGTTTGGACAAACCACAACTAGAATGCAGTGAAAA
AAATGCTTTATTTGTGAAATTTGTGATGCTATTGCTTTATTTGTAACCATTATAAGCTGCAATAAACAAG
TTAACAACAACAATTGCATTCATTTTATGTTTCAGGTTCAGGGGGAGGTGTGGGAGGTTTTTTAAAGCAA
GTAAAACCTCTACAAATGTGGTATGGCTGATTATGATCAGTCGACCGATGCCCTTGAGAGCCTTCAACCC
AGTCAGCTCCTTCCGGTGGGCGCGGGGCATGACTATCGTCGCCGCACTTATGACTGTCTTCTTTATCATG
CAACTCGTAGGACAGGTGCCGGCAGCGCTCTGGGTCATTTTCGGCGAGGACCGCTTTCGCTGGAGCGCGA
CGATGATCGGCCTGTCGCTTGCGGTATTCGGAATCTTGCACGCCCTCGCTCAAGCCTTCGTCACTGGTCC
CGCCACCAAACGTTTCGGCGAGAAGCAGGCCATTATCGCCGGCATGGCGGCCGACGCGCTGGGCTACGTC
TTGCTGGCGTTCGCGACGCGAGGCTGGATGGCCTTCCCCATTATGATTCTTCTCGCTTCCGGCGGCATCG
GGATGCCCGCGTTGCAGGCCATGCTGTCCAGGCAGGTAGATGACGACCATCAGGGACAGCTTCAAGGATC
GCTCGCGGCTCTTACCAGCCAGCAAAAGGCCAGGAACCGTAAAAAGGCCGCGTTGCTGGCGTTTTTCCAT
AGGCTCCGCCCCCCTGACGAGCATCACAAAAATCGACGCTCAAGTCAGAGGTGGCGAAACCCGACAGGAC
TATAAAGATACCAGGCGTTTCCCCCTGGAAGCTCCCTCGTGCGCTCTCCTGTTCCGACCCTGCCGCTTAC
CGGATACCTGTCCGCCTTTCTCCCTTCGGGAAGCGTGGCGCTTTCTCAATGCTCACGCTGTAGGTATCTC
AGTTCGGTGTAGGTCGTTCGCTCCAAGCTGGGCTGTGTGCACGAACCCCCCGTTCAGCCCGACCGCTGCG
CCTTATCCGGTAACTATCGTCTTGAGTCCAACCCGGTAAGACACGACTTATCGCCACTGGCAGCAGCCAC
TGGTAACAGGATTAGCAGAGCGAGGTATGTAGGCGGTGCTACAGAGTTCTTGAAGTGGTGGCCTAACTAC
GGCTACACTAGAAGGACAGTATTTGGTATCTGCGCTCTGCTGAAGCCAGTTACCTTCGGAAAAAGAGTTG
GTAGCTCTTGATCCGGCAAACAAACCACCGCTGGTAGCGGTGGTTTTTTTGTTTGCAAGCAGCAGATTAC
GCGCAGAAAAAAAGGATCTCAAGAAGATCCTTTGATCTTTTCTACGGGGTCTGACGCTCAGTGGAACGAA
AACTCACGTTAAGGGATTTTGGTCATGAGATTATCAAAAAGGATCTTCACCTAGATCCTTTTAAATTAAA
AATGAAGTTTTAAATCAATCTAAAGTATATATGAGTAAACTTGGTCTGACAGTTACCAATGCTTAATCAG
TGAGGCACCTATCTCAGCGATCTGTCTATTTCGTTCATCCATAGTTGCCTGACTCCCCGTCGTGTAGATA
ACTACGATACGGGAGGGCTTACCATCTGGCCCCAGTGCTGCAATGATACCGCGAGACCCACGCTCACCGG
CTCCAGATTTATCAGCAATAAACCAGCCAGCCGGAAGGGCCGAGCGCAGAAGTGGTCCTGCAACTTTATC
CGCCTCCATCCAGTCTATTAATTGTTGCCGGGAAGCTAGAGTAAGTAGTTCGCCAGTTAATAGTTTGCGC
AACGTTGTTGCCATTGCTGCAGGCATCGTGGTGTCACGCTCGTCGTTTGGTATGGCTTCATTCAGCTCCG
GTTCCCAACGATCAAGGCGAGTTACATGATCCCCCATGTTGTGCAAAAAAGCGGTTAGCTCCTTCGGTCC
TCCGATCGTTGTCAGAAGTAAGTTGGCCGCAGTGTTATCACTCATGGTTATGGCAGCACTGCATAATTCT
CTTACTGTCATGCCATCCGTAAGATGCTTTTCTGTGACTGGTGAGTACTCAACCAAGTCATTCTGAGAAT
AGTGTATGCGGCGACCGAGTTGCTCTTGCCCGGCGTCAACACGGGATAATACCGCGCCACATAGCAGAAC
TTTAAAAGTGCTCATCATTGGAAAACGTTCTTCGGGGCGAAAACTCTCAAGGATCTTACCGCTGTTGAGA
TCCAGTTCGATGTAACCCACTCGTGCACCCAACTGATCTTCAGCATCTTTTACTTTCACCAGCGTTTCTG
GGTGAGCAAAAACAGGAAGGCAAAATGCCGCAAAAAAGGGAATAAGGGCGACACGGAAATGTTGAATACT
CATACTCTTCCTTTTTCAATATTATTGAAGCATTTATCAGGGTTATTGTCTCATGAGCGGATACATATTT
GAATGTATTTAGAAAAATAAACAAATAGGGGTTCCGCGCACATTTCCCCGAAAAGTGCCACCTGACGTCT
AAGAAACCATTATTATCATGACATTAACCTATAAAAATAGGCGTATCACGAGGCCCTTTCGT
